>Addgene plasmid #29046 | pEMS1122 | addgene partial sequence | sequence record 42342 | CRE-R 5'-gcaaacggacagaagcattt-3'
CCCTGAACATGTCCATCAGGTTCTTGCGAACCTCATCACTCGTTGCATCGACCGGTAATGCAGGCAAATT
TTGGTGTACGGTCAGTAAATTGGATAACTTGTACAGCTCGTCCATGCCGAGAGTGATCCCGGCGGCGGTC
ACGAACTCCAGCAGGACCATGTGATCGCGCTTCTCGTTGGGGTCTTTGCTCAGGGCGGACTGGGTGCTCA
GGTAGTGGTTGTCGGGCAGCAGCACGGGGCCGTCGCCGATGGGGGTGTTCTGCTGGTAGTGGTCGGCGAG
CTGCACGCTGCCGTCCTCGATGTTGTGGCGGATCTTGAAGTTCACCTTGATGCCGTTCTTCTGCTTGTCG
GCCATGATATAGACGTTGTGGCTGTTGTAGTTGTACTCCAGCTTGTGCCCCAGGATGTTGCCGTCCTCCT
TGAAGTCGATGCCCTTCAGCTCGATGCGGTTCACCAGGGTGTCGCCCTCGAACTTCACCTCGGCGCGGGT
CTTGTAGTTGCCGTCGTCCTTGAAGAAGATGGTGCGCTCCTGGACGTAGCCTTCGGGCATGGCGGACTTG
AAGAAGTCGTGCTGCTTCATGTGGTCGGGGTAGCGGCTGAAGCACTGCACGCCGTAGGTCAGGGTGGTCA
CGAGGGTGGGCCAGGGCACGGGCAGCTTGCCGGTGGTGCAGATGAACTTCAGGGTCAGCTTGCCGTAGGT
GGCATCGCCCTCGCCCTCGCCGGACACGCTGAACTTGTGGCCGTTTACGTCGCCGTCCAGCTCGAC
