>Addgene plasmid #29046 | pEMS1122 | addgene partial sequence | sequence record 42344 | pEMS1307-fwd 5'-ccgcacgtctaagaaaccat-3'
AAATAGGCGTATCACGAGGCCCTTTCGTCTTCAAGAATTAATTCCGATCATATTCAATAACCCTTAATGA
ATTCGAGCTCCTAGGCCGGCCGCTCCGGCCTGGACAATAAGAGCGAAACTCCATGTCCAAAAAAAAAAAA
AAAAAGAAAAGAAAAAAGAAAACCAATCACAACAAGGCAGATAAAGAAGGATGAGTTGTCAGATTTTGAT
AACTGCGGATGAGGGGCGTGGACACACGGTTGGGAACTCGCAGCCGCTCATTGGTGGCTGGTGCGGGGGA
AGTTGTTTCATTTGCCCCAGGTGTTGCCCAGTGACCTCCTGCGCGTGCGCCGCGTCTGTCCAGCTGCGCG
GGAAGCTCAGGGGAGGGAAGGCCAGGTTCCATCCATTCAGTCACTCCAGACCTGGCACCCAGCCAAGCGC
GCGGTTCCTTTACAGACTTTCCTGCGGGTCCACAGAAATGCAAGGATCCGCCTCTGTGCTGGAATTAGAG
TCTGGGAGGGGGAATGCACAGTGCGCCCTGGGTGGTATTTTAGTTGTCGCCTTCAGGGCTAGCTCCGAGC
CTCGTGCCCCGGCCTCCTCAGCGCTTAAGGAATCTCTGGAGCGCATGTCTTGGCGAGGGGAAGTGGGGCC
CCGTTGAAGCTGTCGAGGCGTCTCTGAGAGGGGTGGGCTGGGGCCTGGAGAGGCCTCCGTGAGGACGCCG
TTTGCTCTGGGCTCTGCCTGGCAGGGGACTTTGGAACCTGGCCTGAAGTGTTCAAGAAGCGGGCGCGGGG
GCAACACGCGCGCGGG
