[The description below was written by a language model from this plasmid's Addgene catalogue record.]
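Description:
pEMS1122 is a Pleiades Promoter Project plasmid built on the large pEMS1302 backbone (about 17.5 kb without insert). It is maintained in E. coli as a high-copy plasmid under ampicillin selection. The record does not list the origin of replication or the other backbone elements, and no feature table is provided, so the content of most of this large backbone cannot be described from the information given.

The insert is Ple85, a 1,087 bp human MiniPromoter designed from regulatory sequence of GCHFR, the gene encoding the GTP cyclohydrolase I feedback regulator. It was cloned between FseI and AscI sites, and the record does not say whether those sites survived cloning. Ple85 is a candidate regulatory element rather than a coding sequence. The "tag" recorded as EGFP-Cre-NLS is the backbone-encoded reporter lying downstream of the MiniPromoter, so Ple85 is positioned to drive a fusion of green fluorescent protein and Cre recombinase with a nuclear localization signal. Such a reporter would allow promoter activity to be read out directly by fluorescence. It could also be read out indirectly, and permanently, through Cre-mediated recombination of loxP-flanked targets in expressing cells.

The construct belongs to a collection of compact human promoters intended to direct selective gene expression in defined brain regions or cell types. According to the record, reporter expression under the control of this MiniPromoter has not been tested in this plasmid, so its activity and specificity remain unvalidated. It is available under academic and nonprofit terms only.
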