Addgene plasmid #29046: pEMS1122
Purpose: Expression of the reporter gene under the control of the MiniPromoter in this plasmid has not been tested
Depositing lab: Elizabeth Simpson. Depositing organization: University of British Columbia. Publication: A regulatory toolbox of MiniPromoters to drive selective expression in the brain. Portales-Casamar E, Swanson DJ, Liu L, de Leeuw CN, Banks KG, Ho Sui SJ, Fulton DL, Ali J, Amirabbasi M, Arenillas DJ, Babyak N, Black SF, Bonaguro RJ, Brauer E, Candido TR, Castellarin M, Chen J, Chen Y, Cheng JC, Chopra V, Docking TR, Dreolini L, D'Souza CA, Flynn EK, Glenn R, Hatakka K, Hearty TG, Imanian B, Jiang S, Khorasan-zadeh S, Komljenovic I, Laprise S, Liao NY, Lim JS, Lithwick S, Liu F, Liu J, Lu M, McConechy M, McLeod AJ, Milisavljevic M, Mis J, O'Connor K, Palma B, Palmquist DL, Schmouth JF, Swanson MI, Tam B, Ticoll A, Turner JL, Varhol R, Vermeulen J, Watkins RF, Wilson G, Wong BK, Wong SH, Wong TY, Yang GS, Ypsilanti AR, Jones SJ, Holt RA, Goldowitz D, Wasserman WW, Simpson EM. Proc Natl Acad Sci U S A. 2010 Sep 21. 107(38):16589-94. 10.1073/pnas.1009158107 PubMed 20807748.
Backbone
  Vector backbone: pEMS1302
  Backbone size w/o insert (bp): 17451
  Vector type: Pleiades Promoter Project [sic, Pleaides Plieades]
Growth in bacteria
  Bacterial resistance: Ampicillin, 100 μg/mL
  Growth temperature: 37°C
  Growth strain: DH5alpha
  Growth instructions: DH10B
  Copy number: High Copy
Gene/Insert
  Gene/Insert name: Ple85 (alt names: GCHFR; GTP cyclohydrolase I feedback regulator)
  Species: H. sapiens (human)
  Insert size (bp): 1087
  Entrez Gene: GCHFR (a.k.a. GFRP, HsT16933, P35)
  Tag / fusion protein: EGFP-Cre-NLS (C terminal on backbone)
  Cloning method: Restriction Enzyme; 5′ cloning site FseI (unknown if destroyed); 3′ cloning site AscI (unknown if destroyed)
  Sequencing primers: 5′ Unknown
Terms and licenses: Academic/Nonprofit Terms; Industry Terms: Not Available to Industry
How to cite: pEMS1122 was a gift from Elizabeth Simpson (Addgene plasmid # 29046 ; http://n2t.net/addgene:29046 ; RRID:Addgene_29046)
